Addgene plasmid #213717: pLKO.1-GST-EGFP-GPIBY55
Purpose: For lentiviral expression of shRNA under a U6 promoter, accompanied by the expression of the affinity sorting tag GST-EGFP-GPIBY55 driven by an hPGK promoter.
Depositing lab: Qilai Huang. Depositing organization: Shandong University. Publication: GPI-anchored glutathione S-transferase as marker allows affinity sorting of transfection-positive cells. Ma S, Yang L, Zuo Q, Huang Q. Front Mol Biosci. 2022 Sep 29;9:1016090. doi: 10.3389/fmolb.2022.1016090. eCollection 2022. PubMed 36250010.
Backbone
  Vector backbone: pLKO.1
  Vector type: Mammalian Expression
Growth in bacteria
  Bacterial resistance: Ampicillin, 100 μg/mL
  Growth temperature: 37°C
  Growth strain: DH5alpha
  Copy number: High Copy
Gene/Insert
  Gene/Insert name: EGFP
  gRNA/shRNA sequence: Unspecified
  Species: H. sapiens (human)
  Promoter: hPGK
  Tag / fusion protein: GST (N terminal on insert)
  Cloning method: Restriction Enzyme; 5′ cloning site BamHI (not destroyed); 3′ cloning site KpnI (not destroyed)
Terms and licenses: Academic/Nonprofit Terms; Industry Terms: Not Available to Industry
How to cite: pLKO.1-GST-EGFP-GPIBY55 was a gift from Qilai Huang (Addgene plasmid # 213717 ; http://n2t.net/addgene:213717 ; RRID:Addgene_213717)
