[The description below was written by a language model from this plasmid's Addgene catalogue record and pLannotate feature annotations shown in this document.]
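Description:
pLKO.1-GST-EGFP-GPIBY55 is a third-generation-style, self-inactivating HIV-1 lentiviral vector built on the pLKO.1 backbone. It pairs shRNA expression with a cell-surface affinity sorting marker. It is propagated in E. coli as a high-copy plasmid through a ColE1/pUC-type origin and selected with ampicillin (β-lactamase). An f1 origin, SV40 origin, SV40 poly(A) signal and lac/T7/T3 remnants are also carried in the backbone. The viral portion comprises an RSV promoter fused to a truncated 5' LTR, the Ψ packaging signal with a gag fragment, the RRE for Rev-dependent export of the genomic RNA, a cPPT/CTS element and a ΔU3 3' LTR. Once integrated, the provirus lacks LTR promoter activity, so expression depends on the internal promoters.

Two internal cassettes are present. A human U6 RNA polymerase III promoter is positioned to drive a hairpin, but the record lists the shRNA sequence as unspecified, and only a short unannotated gap separates U6 from the cPPT. The plasmid therefore appears to be a recipient vector for user-supplied hairpins rather than one with a defined target. Downstream, the hPGK promoter drives a single fusion reading frame cloned between BamHI and KpnI: an N-terminal fragment of human CD160 (BY55), presumably the secretory signal peptide, followed by Schistosoma japonicum GST, EGFP and a C-terminal CD160 fragment that supplies the GPI-anchor signal. This arrangement should display GST-EGFP on the outer face of the plasma membrane. Transfected or transduced cells can then be identified by green fluorescence and enriched by glutathione-based affinity capture, as an alternative to the drug selection normally used with pLKO.1 vectors.
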