Features (pLannotate 1.2.2; 28 found; start..end, strand, type, name):
      1..511     +  promoter       hPGK promoter: human phosphoglycerate kinase 1 promoter
    523..597     +  CDS            CD160 (fragment): BY55_HUMAN - Also known as BY55 From Homo sapiens (Human).
    625..1276    +  CDS            GST (fragment): glutathione S-transferase from Schistosoma japonicum
   1312..2028    +  CDS            EGFP: EGFP is a basic (constitutively fluorescent) green fluorescent protein published in 1996, derived from Aequorea victoria. It is reported to be a rapidly-maturing weak dimer with moderate acid sensitivity.
   2047..2154    +  CDS            CD160 (fragment): BY55_HUMAN - Also known as BY55 From Homo sapiens (Human).
   2147..2227    +  CDS            nef (fragment): NEF_HV1Z2 - Experimental evidence at protein level: Swiss-Prot protein existence level 1. Extracellular Nef protein targets CD4(+) T-lymphocytes for apoptosis by interacting with CXCR4 surface receptors. From Human immunodeficiency virus type 1 group M subtype D (isolate Z2/CDC-Z34) (HIV-1).
   2229..2462    +  LTR            3' LTR (ΔU3): self-inactivating 3' long terminal repeat (LTR) from HIV-1
   2534..2655    +  polyA_signal   SV40 poly(A) signal: SV40 polyadenylation signal
   2695..2830    +  rep_origin     SV40 ori: SV40 origin of replication
   2851..2869    -  promoter       T7 promoter: promoter for bacteriophage T7 RNA polymerase
   2877..3032    +  CDS            lacZα (fragment): LacZα fragment of β-galactosidase; lacZ fragment
   3037..3465    +  rep_origin     f1 ori (sequence partly withheld): f1 bacteriophage origin of replication; arrow indicates direction of (+) strand synthesis
   3518..3622    +  promoter       AmpR promoter: bla
   3623..4483    +  CDS            AmpR: β-lactamase; bla; confers resistance to ampicillin, carbenicillin, and related antibiotics
   4654..5242    +  rep_origin     ori: high-copy-number ColE1/pMB1/pBR322/pUC origin of replication
   5425..5517    +  CDS            lacI (fragment): lac repressor; lacI; The lac repressor binds to the lac operator to inhibit transcription in E. coli. This inhibition can be relieved by adding lactose or isopropyl-β-D-thiogalactopyranoside (IPTG).
   5530..5551    +  protein_bind   CAP binding site: CAP binding activates transcription in the presence of cAMP. E. coli catabolite activator protein
   5566..5596    +  promoter       lac promoter: promoter for the E. coli lac operon
   5604..5620    +  protein_bind   lac operator: The lac repressor binds to the lac operator to inhibit transcription in E. coli. This inhibition can be relieved by adding lactose or isopropyl-β-D-thiogalactopyranoside (IPTG). lac repressor encoded by lacI
   5665..5683    +  promoter       T3 promoter: promoter for bacteriophage T3 RNA polymerase
   5711..5937    +  promoter       RSV promoter: Rous sarcoma virus enhancer/promoter
   5938..6118    +  LTR            5' LTR (truncated): truncated 5' long terminal repeat (LTR) from HIV-1
   6165..6290    +  misc_feature   HIV-1 Ψ: packaging signal of human immunodeficiency virus type 1
   6274..6637    +  CDS            HIV-1 gag (fragment): gag protein from human immunodeficiency virus 1; gag
   6783..7016    +  misc_feature   RRE: The Rev response element (RRE) of HIV-1 allows for Rev-dependent mRNA export from the nucleus to the cytoplasm.
   7393..7493    +  CDS            Rev (fragment): human immunodeficiency virus 1 (HIV-1) Rev protein; rev; enhances nuclear export of unspliced and incompletely spliced viral mRNAs
   7543..7783    +  promoter       U6 promoter: RNA polymerase III promoter for human U6 snRNA
   7854..7971    +  misc_feature   cPPT/CTS: central polypurine tract and central termination sequence of HIV-1
>Addgene plasmid #213717 | pLKO.1-GST-EGFP-GPIBY55 | addgene full sequence | sequence record 424203 | Addgene NGS Result
GGGGTTGGGGTTGCGCCTTTTCCAAGGCAGCCCTGGGTTTGCGCAGGGACGCGGCTGCTCTGGGCGTGGT
TCCGGGAAACGCAGCGGCGCCGACCCTGGGTCTCGCACATTCTTCACGTCCGTTCGCAGCGTCACCCGGA
TCTTCGCCGCTACCCTTGTGGGCCCCCCGGCGACGCTTCCTGCTCCGCCCCTAAGTCGGGAAGGTTCCTT
GCGGTTCGCGGCGTGCCGGACGTGACAAACGGAAGCCGCACGTCTCACTAGTACCCTCGCAGACGGACAG
CGCCAGGGAGCAATGGCAGCGCGCCGACCGCGATGGGCTGTGGCCAATAGCGGCTGCTCAGCAGGGCGCG
CCGAGAGCAGCGGCCGGGAAGGGGCGGTGCGGGAGGCGGGGTGTGGGGCGGTAGTGTGGGCCCTGTTCCT
GCCCGCGCGGTGTTCCGCATTCTGCAAGCCTCCGGAGCGCACGTCGGCAGTCGGCTCCCTCGTTGACCGA
ATCACCGACCTCTCTCCCCAGGGGGATCCACCATGCTGCTGGAGCCTGGCAGAGGCTGCTGCGCTCTGGC
CATCCTGCTGGCCATCGTGGACATCCAGAGCGGAGGCAGCGCCTGGAGCCACCCTCAGATGGGCTCCCCT
ATACTAGGTTATTGGAAAATTAAGGGCCTTGTGCAACCCACTCGACTTCTTTTGGAATATCTTGAAGAAA
AATATGAAGAGCATTTGTATGAGCGCGATGAAGGTGATAAATGGCGAAACAAAAAGTTTGAATTGGGTTT
GGAGTTTCCCAATCTTCCTTATTATATTGATGGTGATGTTAAATTAACACAGTCTATGGCCATCATACGT
TATATAGCTGACAAGCACAACATGTTGGGTGGTTGTCCAAAAGAGCGTGCAGAGATTTCAATGCTTGAAG
GAGCGGTTTTGGATATTAGATACGGTGTTTCGAGAATTGCATATAGTAAAGACTTTGAAACTCTCAAAGT
TGATTTTCTTAGCAAGCTACCTGAAATGCTGAAAATGTTCGAAGATCGTTTATGTCATAAAACATATTTA
AATGGTGATCATGTAACCCATCCTGACTTCATGTTGTATGACGCTCTTGATGTTGTTTTATACATGGACC
CAATGTGCCTGGATGCGTTCCCAAAATTAGTTTGTTTTAAAAAACGTATTGAAGCTATCCCACAAATTGA
TAAGTACTTGAAATCCAGCAAGTATATAGCATGGCCTTTGCAGGGCTGGCAAGCCACGTTTGGTGGTGGC
GACCATCCTCCAAAATCGGATCTGGTTCCGCGTGGATCCCCGGTCGCCACCATGGTGAGCAAGGGCGAGG
AGCTGTTCACCGGGGTGGTGCCCATCCTGGTCGAGCTGGACGGCGACGTAAACGGCCACAAGTTCAGCGT
GTCCGGCGAGGGCGAGGGCGATGCCACCTACGGCAAGCTGACCCTGAAGTTCATCTGCACCACCGGCAAG
CTGCCCGTGCCCTGGCCCACCCTCGTGACCACCCTGACCTACGGCGTGCAGTGCTTCAGCCGCTACCCCG
ACCACATGAAGCAGCACGACTTCTTCAAGTCCGCCATGCCCGAAGGCTACGTCCAGGAGCGCACCATCTT
CTTCAAGGACGACGGCAACTACAAGACCCGCGCCGAGGTGAAGTTCGAGGGCGACACCCTGGTGAACCGC
ATCGAGCTGAAGGGCATCGACTTCAAGGAGGACGGCAACATCCTGGGGCACAAGCTGGAGTACAACTACA
ACAGCCACAACGTCTATATCATGGCCGACAAGCAGAAGAACGGCATCAAGGTGAACTTCAAGATCCGCCA
CAACATCGAGGACGGCAGCGTGCAGCTCGCCGACCACTACCAGCAGAACACCCCCATCGGCGACGGCCCC
GTGCTGCTGCCCGACAACCACTACCTGAGCACCCAGTCCGCCCTGAGCAAAGACCCCAACGAGAAGCGCG
ATCACATGGTCCTGCTGGAGTTCGTGACCGCCGCCGGGATCACTCTCGGCATGGACGAGCTGTACAAGTC
CGGCCGGACTCAGATCCGGCAGCACCTGGAGTTCAGCCACAACGAGGGCACCCTGAGCAGCGGCTTCCTC
CAGGAGAAGGTGTGGGTGATGCTGGTGACCAGCCTGGTGGCTCTCCAGGCCCTGTAGGGTACCTTTAAGA
CCAATGACTTACAAGGCAGCTGTAGATCTTAGCCACTTTTTAAAAGAAAAGGGGGGACTGGAAGGGCTAA
TTCACTCCCAACGAAGACAAGATCTGCTTTTTGCTTGTACTGGGTCTCTCTGGTTAGACCAGATCTGAGC
CTGGGAGCTCTCTGGCTAACTAGGGAACCCACTGCTTAAGCCTCAATAAAGCTTGCCTTGAGTGCTTCAA
GTAGTGTGTGCCCGTCTGTTGTGTGACTCTGGTAACTAGAGATCCCTCAGACCCTTTTAGTCAGTGTGGA
AAATCTCTAGCAGTAGTAGTTCATGTCATCTTATTATTCAGTATTTATAACTTGCAAAGAAATGAATATC
AGAGAGTGAGAGGAACTTGTTTATTGCAGCTTATAATGGTTACAAATAAAGCAATAGCATCACAAATTTC
ACAAATAAAGCATTTTTTTCACTGCATTCTAGTTGTGGTTTGTCCAAACTCATCAATGTATCTTATCATG
TCTGGCTCTAGCTATCCCGCCCCTAACTCCGCCCATCCCGCCCCTAACTCCGCCCAGTTCCGCCCATTCT
CCGCCCCATGGCTGACTAATTTTTTTTATTTATGCAGAGGCCGAGGCCGCCTCGGCCTCTGAGCTATTCC
AGAAGTAGTGAGGAGGCTTTTTTGGAGGCCTAGGGACGTACCCAATTCGCCCTATAGTGAGTCGTATTAC
GCGCGCTCACTGGCCGTCGTTTTACAACGTCGTGACTGGGAAAACCCTGGCGTTACCCAACTTAATCGCC
TTGCAGCACATCCCCCTTTCGCCAGCTGGCGTAATAGCGAAGAGGCCCGCACCGATCGCCCTTCCCAACA
GTTGCGCAGCCTGAATGGCGAATGGG
[124 nt withheld, positions 3037-3160]
C
[91 nt withheld, positions 3162-3252]
A
[49 nt withheld, positions 3254-3302]
CCTTTGACGTTGGAGTCCACGTTCTTT
[37 nt withheld, positions 3330-3366]
ACCCTATCTCGGTCTATTCTTTTGATTTATAAGGGATTTTGCCGATTTCGGCCTATTGGTTAAAAAATGA
GCTGATTTAACAAAAATTTAACGCGAATTTTAACAAAATATTAACGCTTACAATTTAGGTGGCACTTTTC
GGGGAAATGTGCGCGGAACCCCTATTTGTTTATTTTTCTAAATACATTCAAATATGTATCCGCTCATGAG
ACAATAACCCTGATAAATGCTTCAATAATATTGAAAAAGGAAGAGTATGAGTATTCAACATTTCCGTGTC
GCCCTTATTCCCTTTTTTGCGGCATTTTGCCTTCCTGTTTTTGCTCACCCAGAAACGCTGGTGAAAGTAA
AAGATGCTGAAGATCAGTTGGGTGCACGAGTGGGTTACATCGAACTGGATCTCAACAGCGGTAAGATCCT
TGAGAGTTTTCGCCCCGAAGAACGTTTTCCAATGATGAGCACTTTTAAAGTTCTGCTATGTGGCGCGGTA
TTATCCCGTATTGACGCCGGGCAAGAGCAACTCGGTCGCCGCATACACTATTCTCAGAATGACTTGGTTG
AGTACTCACCAGTCACAGAAAAGCATCTTACGGATGGCATGACAGTAAGAGAATTATGCAGTGCTGCCAT
AACCATGAGTGATAACACTGCGGCCAACTTACTTCTGACAACGATCGGAGGACCGAAGGAGCTAACCGCT
TTTTTGCACAACATGGGGGATCATGTAACTCGCCTTGATCGTTGGGAACCGGAGCTGAATGAAGCCATAC
CAAACGACGAGCGTGACACCACGATGCCTGTAGCAATGGCAACAACGTTGCGCAAACTATTAACTGGCGA
ACTACTTACTCTAGCTTCCCGGCAACAATTAATAGACTGGATGGAGGCGGATAAAGTTGCAGGACCACTT
CTGCGCTCGGCCCTTCCGGCTGGCTGGTTTATTGCTGATAAATCTGGAGCCGGTGAGCGTGGGTCTCGCG
GTATCATTGCAGCACTGGGGCCAGATGGTAAGCCCTCCCGTATCGTAGTTATCTACACGACGGGGAGTCA
GGCAACTATGGATGAACGAAATAGACAGATCGCTGAGATAGGTGCCTCACTGATTAAGCATTGGTAACTG
TCAGACCAAGTTTACTCATATATACTTTAGATTGATTTAAAACTTCATTTTTAATTTAAAAGGATCTAGG
TGAAGATCCTTTTTGATAATCTCATGACCAAAATCCCTTAACGTGAGTTTTCGTTCCACTGAGCGTCAGA
CCCCGTAGAAAAGATCAAAGGATCTTCTTGAGATCCTTTTTTTCTGCGCGTAATCTGCTGCTTGCAAACA
AAAAAACCACCGCTACCAGCGGTGGTTTGTTTGCCGGATCAAGAGCTACCAACTCTTTTTCCGAAGGTAA
CTGGCTTCAGCAGAGCGCAGATACCAAATACTGTTCTTCTAGTGTAGCCGTAGTTAGGCCACCACTTCAA
GAACTCTGTAGCACCGCCTACATACCTCGCTCTGCTAATCCTGTTACCAGTGGCTGCTGCCAGTGGCGAT
AAGTCGTGTCTTACCGGGTTGGACTCAAGACGATAGTTACCGGATAAGGCGCAGCGGTCGGGCTGAACGG
GGGGTTCGTGCACACAGCCCAGCTTGGAGCGAACGACCTACACCGAACTGAGATACCTACAGCGTGAGCT
ATGAGAAAGCGCCACGCTTCCCGAAGGGAGAAAGGCGGACAGGTATCCGGTAAGCGGCAGGGTCGGAACA
GGAGAGCGCACGAGGGAGCTTCCAGGGGGAAACGCCTGGTATCTTTATAGTCCTGTCGGGTTTCGCCACC
TCTGACTTGAGCGTCGATTTTTGTGATGCTCGTCAGGGGGGCGGAGCCTATGGAAAAACGCCAGCAACGC
GGCCTTTTTACGGTTCCTGGCCTTTTGCTGGCCTTTTGCTCACATGTTCTTTCCTGCGTTATCCCCTGAT
TCTGTGGATAACCGTATTACCGCCTTTGAGTGAGCTGATACCGCTCGCCGCAGCCGAACGACCGAGCGCA
GCGAGTCAGTGAGCGAGGAAGCGGAAGAGCGCCCAATACGCAAACCGCCTCTCCCCGCGCGTTGGCCGAT
TCATTAATGCAGCTGGCACGACAGGTTTCCCGACTGGAAAGCGGGCAGTGAGCGCAACGCAATTAATGTG
AGTTAGCTCACTCATTAGGCACCCCAGGCTTTACACTTTATGCTTCCGGCTCGTATGTTGTGTGGAATTG
TGAGCGGATAACAATTTCACACAGGAAACAGCTATGACCATGATTACGCCAAGCGCGCAATTAACCCTCA
CTAAAGGGAACAAAAGCTGGAGCTGCAAGCTTAATGTAGTCTTATGCAATACTCTTGTAGTCTTGCAACA
TGGTAACGATGAGTTAGCAACATGCCTTACAAGGAGAGAAAAAGCACCGTGCATGCCGATTGGTGGAAGT
AAGGTGGTACGATCGTGCCTTATTAGGAAGGCAACAGACGGGTCTGACATGGATTGGACGAACCACTGAA
TTGCCGCATTGCAGAGATATTGTATTTAAGTGCCTAGCTCGATACATAAACGGGTCTCTCTGGTTAGACC
AGATCTGAGCCTGGGAGCTCTCTGGCTAACTAGGGAACCCACTGCTTAAGCCTCAATAAAGCTTGCCTTG
AGTGCTTCAAGTAGTGTGTGCCCGTCTGTTGTGTGACTCTGGTAACTAGAGATCCCTCAGACCCTTTTAG
TCAGTGTGGAAAATCTCTAGCAGTGGCGCCCGAACAGGGACTTGAAAGCGAAAGGGAAACCAGAGGAGCT
CTCTCGACGCAGGACTCGGCTTGCTGAAGCGCGCACGGCAAGAGGCGAGGGGCGGCGACTGGTGAGTACG
CCAAAAATTTTGACTAGCGGAGGCTAGAAGGAGAGAGATGGGTGCGAGAGCGTCAGTATTAAGCGGGGGA
GAATTAGATCGCGATGGGAAAAAATTCGGTTAAGGCCAGGGGGAAAGAAAAAATATAAATTAAAACATAT
AGTATGGGCAAGCAGGGAGCTAGAACGATTCGCAGTTAATCCTGGCCTGTTAGAAACATCAGAAGGCTGT
AGACAAATACTGGGACAGCTACAACCATCCCTTCAGACAGGATCAGAAGAACTTAGATCATTATATAATA
CAGTAGCAACCCTCTATTGTGTGCATCAAAGGATAGAGATAAAAGACACCAAGGAAGCTTTAGACAAGAT
AGAGGAAGAGCAAAACAAAAGTAAGACCACCGCACAGCAAGCGGCCGCTGATCTTCAGACCTGGAGGAGG
AGATATGAGGGACAATTGGAGAAGTGAATTATATAAATATAAAGTAGTAAAAATTGAACCATTAGGAGTA
GCACCCACCAAGGCAAAGAGAAGAGTGGTGCAGAGAGAAAAAAGAGCAGTGGGAATAGGAGCTTTGTTCC
TTGGGTTCTTGGGAGCAGCAGGAAGCACTATGGGCGCAGCGTCAATGACGCTGACGGTACAGGCCAGACA
ATTATTGTCTGGTATAGTGCAGCAGCAGAACAATTTGCTGAGGGCTATTGAGGCGCAACAGCATCTGTTG
CAACTCACAGTCTGGGGCATCAAGCAGCTCCAGGCAAGAATCCTGGCTGTGGAAAGATACCTAAAGGATC
AACAGCTCCTGGGGATTTGGGGTTGCTCTGGAAAACTCATTTGCACCACTGCTGTGCCTTGGAATGCTAG
TTGGAGTAATAAATCTCTGGAACAGATTTGGAATCACACGACCTGGATGGAGTGGGACAGAGAAATTAAC
AATTACACAAGCTTAATACACTCCTTAATTGAAGAATCGCAAAACCAGCAAGAAAAGAATGAACAAGAAT
TATTGGAATTAGATAAATGGGCAAGTTTGTGGAATTGGTTTAACATAACAAATTGGCTGTGGTATATAAA
ATTATTCATAATGATAGTAGGAGGCTTGGTAGGTTTAAGAATAGTTTTTGCTGTACTTTCTATAGTGAAT
AGAGTTAGGCAGGGATATTCACCATTATCGTTTCAGACCCACCTCCCAACCCCGAGGGGACCCGACAGGC
CCGAAGGAATAGAAGAAGAAGGTGGAGAGAGAGACAGAGACAGATCCATTCGATTAGTGAACGGATCTCG
ACGGTATCGATCACGAGACTAGCCTCGAGCGGCCGCCCCCTTCACCGAGGGCCTATTTCCCATGATTCCT
TCATATTTGCATATACGATACAAGGCTGTTAGAGAGATAATTGGAATTAATTTGACTGTAAACACAAAGA
TATTAGTACAAAATACGTGACGTAGAAAGTAATAATTTCTTGGGTAGTTTGCAGTTTTAAAATTATGTTT
TAAAATGGACTATCATATGCTTACCGTAACTTGAAAGTATTTCGATTTCTTGGCTTTATATATCTTGTGG
AAAGGACGAAACACCGGTCCGCAGGTATGCACGCGTGAATTCTCGACCTCGAGACAAATGGCAGTATTCA
TCCACAATTTTAAAAGAAAAGGGGGGATTGGGGGGTACAGTGCAGGGGAAAGAATAGTAGACATAATAGC
AACAGACATACAAACTAAAGAATTACAAAAACAAATTACAAAAATTCAAAATTTTCGGGTTTATTACAGG
GACAGCAGAGATCCACTTTGGCCGCGGCTCGAG
